Addgene plasmid #229285: pXTK048 [Con-Pro_murB-Xantho_PartType5]
Purpose: XanthoMoClo Golden Gate Part Plasmid for cloning, contains Constitutive-Promoter_murB-Xantho_PartType5
Depositing lab: Michael Springer. Depositing organization: Harvard Medical School. Publication: XanthoMoClo horizontal line A Robust Modular Cloning Genetic Toolkit for the Genera Xanthobacter and Roseixanthobacter. Soltysiak MPM, Ory ALH, Lee AD, Christophersen CE, Jalihal AP, Springer M. ACS Synth Biol. 2025 Apr 18;14(4):1173-1190. doi: 10.1021/acssynbio.4c00806. Epub 2025 Mar 13. PubMed 40080684.
Backbone
  Vector backbone: pXTK
  Vector type: Bacterial Expression
Growth in bacteria
  Bacterial resistance: Ampicillin, 100 μg/mL
  Growth temperature: 37°C
  Growth strain: DH5alpha
  Copy number: Low Copy
Gene/Insert
  Gene/Insert name: murB Promoter (Xanthobacter flavus GJ10) (alt name: Constitutive-Promoter_murB-Xantho_PartType5)
  Species: Xanthobacter flavus GJ10
  Cloning method: Restriction Enzyme; 5′ cloning site unknown (unknown if destroyed)
Terms and licenses: Academic/Nonprofit Terms; Industry Terms: Not Available to Industry
How to cite: pXTK048 [Con-Pro_murB-Xantho_PartType5] was a gift from Michael Springer (Addgene plasmid # 229285 ; http://n2t.net/addgene:229285 ; RRID:Addgene_229285)
