[The description below was written by a language model from this plasmid's Addgene catalogue record and pLannotate feature annotations shown in this document.]
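Description:
pXTK048 [Con-Pro_murB-Xantho_PartType5] is a small (about 1.9 kb) Golden Gate part plasmid from the XanthoMoClo modular cloning toolkit, which was developed for genetic engineering of the genera Xanthobacter and Roseixanthobacter. It is built on the pXTK backbone and catalogued as a bacterial expression vector, although its role is that of a storage and donor plasmid for a single standardized part rather than a finished expression construct. It is maintained in E. coli under ampicillin selection. The annotated backbone consists of a ColE1/pMB1-family origin of replication, the bla (TEM beta-lactamase) gene driven by its own AmpR promoter, and a bacteriophage fd terminator just downstream of the resistance gene. The catalogue lists the plasmid as low copy, whereas the automated annotation labels the origin as a high-copy type; the record does not resolve this difference.

The payload is the promoter of the murB gene from Xanthobacter flavus GJ10, designated as a constitutive promoter and formatted as a "Part Type 5" element in the toolkit's assembly hierarchy. The feature table does not annotate the promoter itself. It most likely lies in the unannotated stretch of roughly 270 nt between the origin and the AmpR promoter, though the record does not confirm this. The flanking restriction sites and overhangs that define the part type are also not stated. In a modular cloning scheme of this kind, such a part is typically excised with a Type IIS enzyme and combined in a defined order with other toolkit parts to build multi-part plasmids, here supplying a native constitutive promoter for driving gene expression in Xanthobacter hosts.
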