Features (pLannotate 1.2.2; 4 found; start..end, strand, type, name):
      1..589     +  rep_origin     ori: high-copy-number ColE1/pMB1/pBR322/pUC origin of replication
    864..955     +  promoter       AmpR promoter: bla
    956..1813    +  CDS            bla: BLAT_ECOLX - Experimental evidence at protein level: Swiss-Prot protein existence level 1. TEM-type are the most prevalent beta-lactamases in enterobacteria; they hydrolyze the beta-lactam bond in susceptible beta-lactam antibiotics, thus conferring resistance to penicillins and cephalosporins. TEM-3 and TEM-4 are capable of hydrolyzing cefotaxime and ceftazidime. TEM-5 is capable of hydrolyzing ceftazidime. TEM-6 is capable of hydrolyzing ceftazidime and aztreonam. TEM-8/CAZ-2, TEM- 16/CAZ-7 and TEM-24/CAZ-6 are markedly active against ceftazidime. IRT- 4 shows resistance to beta-lactamase in
   1820..1859    +  terminator     fd terminator: central terminator from bacteriophage fd (Otsuka and Kunisawa, 1982)
>Addgene plasmid #229285 | pXTK048 [Con-Pro_murB-Xantho_PartType5] | addgene full sequence | sequence record 464677 | Addgene NGS Result
TTGAGATCCTTTTTTTCTGCGCGTAATCTGCTGCTTGCAAACAAAAAAACCACCGCTACCAGCGGTGGTT
TGTTTGCCGGATCAAGAGCTACCAACTCTTTTTCCGAAGGTAACTGGCTTCAGCAGAGCGCAGATACCAA
ATACTGTTCTTCTAGTGTAGCCGTAGTTAGGCCACCACTTCAAGAACTCTGTAGCACCGCCTACATACCT
CGCTCTGCTAATCCTGTTACCAGTGGCTGCTGCCAGTGGCGATAAGTCGTGTCTTACCGGGTTGGACTCA
AGACGATAGTTACCGGATAAGGCGCAGCGGTCGGGCTGAACGGGGGGTTCGTGCACACAGCCCAGCTTGG
AGCGAACGACCTACACCGAACTGAGATACCTACAGCGTGAGCTATGAGAAAGCGCCACGCTTCCCGAAGG
GAGAAAGGCGGACAGGTATCCGGTAAGCGGCAGGGTCGGAACAGGAGAGCGCACGAGGGAGCTTCCAGGG
GGAAACGCCTGGTATCTTTATAGTCCTGTCGGGTTTCGCCACCTCTGACTTGAGCGTCGATTTTTGTGAT
GCTCGTCAGGGGGGCGGAGCCTATGGAAAAACGCCAGCAACGCGAGTCGGTCTCTAACGCTTCCTCGGCC
CAGCGTTACTTGGTGGTGGTGAGCTTGGTGTCGGGGGGGAGCGCGTCTTCGCTCATGGTGGGGCAGCTCC
AGGCGAACGGAGCCCCATGATGCCACGGCCGTGGCCGGTGGGGAAATCGCCCGGCTTGCCCTGTCGCCGC
ATGTGTGGGAGAGGCACGCCCGAAGGACCGGTGACACCCTATGTGAGACCAGAGTAGCCCGCCTAATGAG
CGGGCTTTTTTTTAATTCCCCTATTTGTTTATTTTTCTAAATACATTCAAATATGTATCCGCTCATGAGA
CAATAACCCTGATAAATGCTTCAATAATATTGAAAAAGGAAGAGTATGAGCATTCAGCATTTTCGTGTGG
CGCTGATTCCGTTTTTTGCGGCGTTTTGCCTGCCGGTGTTTGCGCATCCGGAAACCCTGGTGAAAGTGAA
AGATGCGGAAGATCAACTGGGTGCGCGCGTGGGCTATATTGAACTGGATCTGAACAGCGGCAAAATTCTG
GAATCTTTTCGTCCGGAAGAACGTTTTCCGATGATGAGCACCTTTAAAGTGCTGCTGTGCGGTGCGGTTC
TGAGCCGTGTGGATGCGGGCCAGGAACAACTGGGCCGTCGTATTCATTATAGCCAGAACGATCTGGTGGA
ATATAGCCCGGTGACCGAAAAACATCTGACCGATGGCATGACCGTGCGTGAACTGTGCAGCGCGGCGATT
ACCATGAGCGATAACACCGCGGCGAACCTGCTGCTGACGACCATTGGCGGTCCGAAAGAACTGACCGCGT
TTCTGCATAACATGGGCGATCATGTGACCCGTCTGGATCGTTGGGAACCGGAACTGAACGAAGCGATTCC
GAACGATGAACGTGATACCACCATGCCGGCAGCAATGGCGACCACCCTGCGTAAACTGCTGACGGGTGAG
CTGCTGACCCTGGCAAGCCGCCAGCAACTGATTGATTGGATGGAAGCGGATAAAGTGGCGGGTCCGCTGC
TGCGTAGCGCGCTGCCGGCTGGCTGGTTTATTGCGGATAAAAGCGGTGCGGGCGAACGTGGCAGCCGTGG
CATTATTGCGGCGCTGGGCCCGGATGGTAAACCGAGCCGTATTGTGGTGATTTATACCACCGGCAGCCAG
GCGACGATGGATGAACGTAACCGTCAGATTGCGGAAATTGGCGCGAGCCTGATTAAACATTGGTAAACCG
ATACAATTAAAGGCTCCTTTTGGAGCCTTTTTTTTTGGACGACCCTTGTCAGATCAAAGGATCTTC
